Addgene plasmid #191457: pFR-mScarletI-antiFRET-P2A-G-Ca-FLITS
Purpose: Compare the intensity of the genetically encoded calcium sensor (GECI) G-Ca-FLITS to mScarlet-I fluorescent protein
Depositing lab: Dorus Gadella. Publication: A green lifetime biosensor for calcium that remains bright over its full dynamic range. van der Linden FH, Thornquist SC, Ter Beek RM, Huijts JY, Hink MA, Gadella TWJ, Maimon G, Goedhart J. eLife. 2025 Dec 19;14:RP105086. doi: 10.7554/eLife.105086. PubMed 41416770.
Backbone
  Vector backbone: pFR
  Vector type: Mammalian Expression, Bacterial Expression
Growth in bacteria
  Bacterial resistance: Kanamycin, 50 μg/mL
  Growth temperature: 37°C
  Growth strain: DH5alpha
  Copy number: High Copy
Gene/Insert
  Gene/Insert name: G-Ca-FLITS
  Species: Synthetic
  Tag / fusion protein: His-mScarletI-antiFRETlinker-P2A (N terminal on insert)
  Cloning method: Restriction Enzyme; 5′ cloning site BamHI (not destroyed); 3′ cloning site HindIII (not destroyed)
Terms and licenses: Academic/Nonprofit Terms; Industry Terms: Not Available to Industry
How to cite: pFR-mScarletI-antiFRET-P2A-G-Ca-FLITS was a gift from Dorus Gadella (Addgene plasmid # 191457 ; http://n2t.net/addgene:191457 ; RRID:Addgene_191457)
