[The description below was written by a language model from this plasmid's Addgene catalogue record and pLannotate feature annotations shown in this document.]
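Description:
pFR-mScarletI-antiFRET-P2A-G-Ca-FLITS is a 6.2 kb dual-host expression plasmid built on the pFR backbone, designed to express the same open reading frame in both mammalian cells and bacteria. It replicates in E. coli from a high-copy ColE1/pUC-type origin and is selected with kanamycin. The Tn5 NeoR/KanR gene sits behind tandem AmpR (bacterial) and SV40 early (mammalian) promoters and is followed by an HSV TK polyadenylation signal, an arrangement that in principle also permits G418 selection in mammalian cells. The short ble and bGH poly(A) hits in the annotation are only fragments, most likely backbone remnants.

The dual-host design shows in the stacked promoters upstream of the insert. A CMV enhancer/promoter with a chimeric β-actin/β-globin intron fragment drives mammalian transcription, and an L-rhamnose-inducible rhaB promoter immediately downstream allows expression in E. coli. A rabbit β-globin poly(A) signal and a T7 terminator follow the coding region. The payload begins with a His tag and a thrombin site, then the red fluorescent protein mScarlet-I, an "antiFRET" linker, a P2A ribosome-skipping peptide, and the synthetic green calcium lifetime biosensor G-Ca-FLITS, which was cloned between BamHI and HindIII. The annotation software labels the sensor region as a GCaMP2 fragment, which presumably reflects sequence similarity to shared sensor components rather than its identity. P2A yields the red reference protein and the sensor as separate polypeptides in roughly equal amounts from one transcript. As its name suggests, the linker is meant to limit energy transfer between the two fluorophores in any uncleaved product. The stated purpose is to compare the fluorescence intensity of G-Ca-FLITS with that of mScarlet-I, giving a ratiometric measure of sensor brightness that is normalized for expression level.
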