Features (pLannotate 1.2.2; 17 found; start..end, strand, type, name):
     45..197     +  CDS            ble (fragment): BLE_KLEPN - Experimental evidence at protein level: Swiss-Prot protein existence level 1. Binding protein with a strong affinity to the bleomycin family of antibiotics. Binds to CL990; an antimitotic-antibiotic compound. From Klebsiella pneumoniae.
    256..303     +  polyA_signal   HSV TK poly(A) signal: herpes simplex virus thymidine kinase polyadenylation signal (Cole and Stacy, 1985)
    394..410     -  polyA_signal   bGH poly(A) signal (fragment): bovine growth hormone polyadenylation signal
    632..1220    +  rep_origin     ori: high-copy-number ColE1/pMB1/pBR322/pUC origin of replication
   1312..1671    +  enhancer       CMV enhancer (fragment): human cytomegalovirus immediate early enhancer
   1673..1872    +  promoter       CMV promoter: human cytomegalovirus (CMV) immediate early promoter
   2024..2154    +  intron         chimeric intron (fragment): chimera between introns from chicken β-actin and rabbit β-globin
   2223..2341    +  promoter       rhaB promoter: promoter of the E. coli rhaBAD operon, conferring tight induction with L-rhamnose and repression with D-glucose in the presence of RhaR and RhaS (Giacalone et al., 2006)
   2443..2460    +  CDS            thrombin site: thrombin recognition and cleavage site
   2485..3180    +  CDS            mScarlet-I: mScarlet-I is a basic (constitutively fluorescent) red fluorescent protein published in 2016, derived from synthetic construct. It is reported to be a rapidly-maturing monomer with moderate acid sensitivity.
   3370..4641    +  CDS            GCaMP2 (fragment): GCaMP2 is a basic (constitutively fluorescent) green fluorescent protein published in 2006, derived from Aequorea victoria.
   4659..4727    +  CDS            HBB (fragment): HBB_PONPY - Experimental evidence at transcript level: Swiss-Prot protein existence level 2. Involved in oxygen transport from the lung to the various peripheral tissues. From Pongo pygmaeus (Bornean orangutan).
   4802..4857    +  polyA_signal   β-globin poly(A) signal: rabbit β-globin polyadenylation signal (Gil and Proudfoot, 1987)
   4945..4992    +  terminator     T7 terminator: transcription terminator for bacteriophage T7 RNA polymerase
   5018..5122    +  promoter       AmpR promoter: bla
   5191..5401    +  promoter       SV40 promoter: SV40 early promoter
   5444..24      +  CDS            NeoR/KanR (across the origin): aminoglycoside phosphotransferase from Tn5; aph(3')-II (or nptII); confers resistance to neomycin, kanamycin, and G418 (Geneticin®)
>Addgene plasmid #191457 | pFR-mScarletI-antiFRET-P2A-G-Ca-FLITS | addgene full sequence | sequence record 379348 | Addgene NGS Result
CGCCTTCTTGACGAGTTCTTCTGAGCGGGACTCTGGGGTTCGAAATGACCGACCAAGCGACGCCCAACCT
GCCATCACGAGATTTCGATTCCACCGCCGCCTTCTATGAAAGGTTGGGCTTCGGAATCGTTTTCCGGGAC
GCCGGCTGGATGATCCTCCAGCGCGGGGATCTCATGCTGGAGTTCTTCGCCCACCCTAGGGGGAGGCTAA
CTGAAACACGGAAGGAGACAATACCGGAAGGAACCCGCGCTATGACGGCAATAAAAAGACAGAATAAAAC
GCACGGTGTTGGGTCGTTTGTTCATAAACGCGGGGTTCGGTCCCAGGGCTGGCACTCTGTCGATACCCCA
CCGAGACCCCATTGGGGCCAATACGCCCGCGTTTCTTCCTTTTCCCCACCCCACCCCCCAAGTTCGGGTG
AAGGCCCAGGGCTCGCAGCCAACGTCGGGGCGGCAGGCCCTGCCATAGCCTCAGGTTACTCATATATACT
TTAGATTGATTTAAAACTTCATTTTTAATTTAAAAGGATCTAGGTGAAGATCCTTTTTGATAATCTCATG
ACCAAAATCCCTTAACGTGAGTTTTCGTTCCACTGAGCGTCAGACCCCGTAGAAAAGATCAAAGGATCTT
CTTGAGATCCTTTTTTTCTGCGCGTAATCTGCTGCTTGCAAACAAAAAAACCACCGCTACCAGCGGTGGT
TTGTTTGCCGGATCAAGAGCTACCAACTCTTTTTCCGAAGGTAACTGGCTTCAGCAGAGCGCAGATACCA
AATACTGTTCTTCTAGTGTAGCCGTAGTTAGGCCACCACTTCAAGAACTCTGTAGCACCGCCTACATACC
TCGCTCTGCTAATCCTGTTACCAGTGGCTGCTGCCAGTGGCGATAAGTCGTGTCTTACCGGGTTGGACTC
AAGACGATAGTTACCGGATAAGGCGCAGCGGTCGGGCTGAACGGGGGGTTCGTGCACACAGCCCAGCTTG
GAGCGAACGACCTACACCGAACTGAGATACCTACAGCGTGAGCTATGAGAAAGCGCCACGCTTCCCGAAG
GGAGAAAGGCGGACAGGTATCCGGTAAGCGGCAGGGTCGGAACAGGAGAGCGCACGAGGGAGCTTCCAGG
GGGAAACGCCTGGTATCTTTATAGTCCTGTCGGGTTTCGCCACCTCTGACTTGAGCGTCGATTTTTGTGA
TGCTCGTCAGGGGGGCGGAGCCTATGGAAAAACGCCAGCAACGCGGCCTTTTTACGGTTCCTGGCCTTTT
GCTGGCCTTTTGCTCACATGTTCTTTCCTGCGTTATCCCCTGAGGCCGGCCTATTAATAGTAATCAATTA
CGGGGTCATTAGTTCATAGCCCATATATGGAGTTCCGCGTTACATAACTTACGGTAAATGGCCCGCCTGG
CTGACCGCCCAACGACCCCCGCCCATTGACGTCAATAATGACGTATGTTCCCATAGTAACGCCAATAGGG
ACTTTCCATTGACGTCAATGGGTGGAGTATTTACGGTAAACTGCCCACTTGGCAGTACATCAAGTGTATC
ATATGCCAAGTCCGCCCCCTATTGACGTCAATGACGGTAAATGGCCCGCCTGGCATTATGCCCAGTACAT
GACCTTACGGGACTTTCCTACTTGGCAGTACATCTACGTATTAGTCATCGCTATTACCATGCTGATGCGG
TTTTGGCAGTACACCAATGGGCGTGGATAGCGGTTTGACTCACGGGGATTTCCAAGTCTCCACCCCATTG
ACGTCAATGGGAGTTTGTTTTGGCACCAAAATCAACGGGACTTTCCAAAATGTCGTAATAACCCCGCCCC
GTTGACGCAAATGGGCGGTAGGCGTGTACGGTGGGAGGTCTATATAAGCAGACGTCGTTTAGTGAACCGT
CAGATCACTAGATGCTTTATTGCGGTAGTTTATCACAGTTAAATTGCTAACGCCAGTCTCGAACTTAACG
TGCAGAAGTTGGTCGTGAGGCACTGGGCAGGTAAGTATCGGGCCCTTTGTGCGGGGGGAGCGGCTCGGGG
CTGTCCGCGGGGGGACGGCTGCCTTCGGGGGGGACGGGGCAGGGCGGGGTTCGGCTTCTGGCGTGTGACC
GGCGGCTCTAGAGCCTCTGCTAACCATGTTCATGCCTTCTTCTTTTTCCTACAGCTCCTGGGCAACGTGC
TGGTTATTGTGCTGTCTCATCATTTTGGCAAAGAATTGGATCGGACCGAAATCACCACAATTCAGCAAAT
TGTGAACATCATCACGTTCATCTTTCCCTGGTTGCCAAAGGCCCATTTTCCTGTCAGTAACGAGAAGGTC
GCGAATTCAGGCGCTTTTTAGACTGGTCGTAGGGAGACCACAACGGTTTCCCTCTAGAAATAATTTTGTT
TAACTATAAGAAGGAGATATACCATGCGGGGTTCTCATCATCACCACCATCACAGCAGCGGCCTGGTGCC
GCGCGGCAGCTCGCTAGCGCTGCCGGTCGCCACCATGGTGAGCAAGGGCGAGGCAGTGATCAAGGAGTTC
ATGCGGTTCAAGGTGCACATGGAGGGCTCCATGAACGGCCACGAGTTCGAGATCGAGGGCGAGGGCGAGG
GCCGCCCCTACGAGGGCACCCAGACCGCCAAGCTGAAGGTGACCAAGGGTGGCCCCCTGCCCTTCTCCTG
GGACATCCTGTCCCCTCAGTTCATGTACGGCTCCAGGGCCTTCATCAAGCACCCCGCCGACATCCCCGAC
TACTATAAGCAGTCCTTCCCCGAGGGCTTCAAGTGGGAGCGCGTGATGAACTTCGAGGACGGCGGCGCCG
TGACCGTGACCCAGGACACCTCCCTGGAGGACGGCACCCTGATCTACAAGGTGAAGCTCCGCGGCACCAA
CTTCCCTCCTGACGGCCCCGTAATGCAGAAGAAGACAATGGGCTGGGAAGCGTCCACCGAGCGGTTGTAC
CCCGAGGACGGCGTGCTGAAGGGCGACATTAAGATGGCCCTGCGCCTGAAGGACGGCGGCCGCTACCTGG
CGGACTTCAAGACCACCTACAAGGCCAAGAAGCCCGTGCAGATGCCCGGCGCCTACAACGTCGACCGCAA
GTTGGACATCACCTCCCACAACGAGGACTACACCGTGGTGGAACAGTACGAACGCTCCGAGGGCCGCCAC
TCCACCGGCGGCATGGACGAGCTGTACAAGTCGACCAGATCTCTGGCCGAGGCGGCAGCTAAGGAGGCCG
CGGCGAAGGAGGCAGCCGCGAAAGAAGCAGCCGCAAAGGAAGCGGCCGCCAAGGCTGCTGCAAGATCTCT
CGGATCGGGTGCTACTAACTTCAGCCTGCTGAAGCAGGCTGGAGACGTGGAGGAGAACCCTGGACCTTCG
CTAGCGCTGGATCCCGCCACAATGGTCGACTCTTCACGTCGTAAGTGGAATAAGGCAGGTCACGCAGTCA
GAGCTATAGGTCGGCTGAGCTCACCCGTGGCTGTCTATATCACCGCCGACAAGCAGAAGAACGGCATCAA
GGCCAACTTCAAGATCCGCCACAACATCGAGGACGGCGGCGTGCAGCTCGCCGACCACTACCAGCAGAAC
ACCCCCATCGGCGACGGCCCCGTGCTGCTGCCCGACAACCACTACCTGAGCTACCAGTCCAAGCTGAGCA
AAGACCCCAACGAGAAGCGCGATCACATGGTCCTACTGGAGTTCGTGACCGCCGCCGGGATCACTCTCGG
CATGGACGAGCTGTACCAGGGTGGCAGCGGTGGCATGGTGAGCAAGGGCGAGGAGCTGTTCACCGGGGTG
GTGCCCATCCTGGTCGAGCTGGACGGCGACGTAAACGGCCACAAGTTCAGCGTGTCCGGCGAGGGCGAGG
GCGATGCCACCTACGGCAAGCTGACCCTGAAGTTCATCTGCACCACCGGCAAGCTGCCCGTGCCCTGGCC
CACCCTCGTGACCACCCTGTCCTGGGGCGTGCAGTGCTTCGCCCGCTACCCCGACCACATGAAGCAGCAC
GACTTCTTCAAGTCCGCCATGCCCGAAGGCTACGTCCAGGAGCGCACCATCTTCTTCAAGGACGACGGCA
ACTACAAGACCCGCGCCGAGGTGAAGTTCGAGGGCGACACCCTGGTGAACCGCATCGAGCTGAAGGGCAT
CGACTTCAAGGAGGACGGCAACATCCTGGGGCACAAGCTGGAGTACAACTACTATAGCGACGATACGCGT
GACCAACTGACTGAAGAGCAGATCGCAGAATTTAAAGAGGCTTTCTCCCTATTTGACAAGGACGGGGATG
GGACGATAACAACCAAGGAGCTGGGGACGGTGATGCGGTCTCTGGGGCAGAACCCCACAGAAGCAGAGCT
GCAGGACATGATCAATGAAGTAGATGCCGACGGTGACGGCACATTCGACTTCCCTGAGTTCCTGACGATG
ATGGCAAGAAAAATGAATGACACAGACAGTGAAGAGGAAATTAGAGAAGCGTTCCGCGTGTTTGATAAGG
ACGGCAATGGCTACATCGGCGCAGCAGAGCTTCGCCACGTGATGACAGACCTTGGAGAGAAGTTAACAGA
TGAGGAGGTTGATGAAATGATCAGGGTAGCAGACATCGATGGGGATGGTCAGGTAAACTACGAAGAGTTT
GTACAAATGATGACAGCGAAGTAGAAGCTTGTGATTAACCTCAGGTGCAGGCTGCCTATCAGAAGGTGGT
GGCTGGTGTGGCCAATGCCCTGGCTCACAAATACCACTGAGATCGATCTTTTTCCCTCTGCCAAAAATTA
TGGGGACATCATGAAGCCCCTTGAGCATCTGACTTCTGGCTAATAAAGGAAATTTATTTTCATTGCAATA
GTGTGTTGGAATTTTTTGTGTCTCTCACTCGGAAGGACATATGGGAGGGCAAATCATTTAAAACATCAGA
ATGAGTATTTGGTTTAGAGTTTGGCAACATATGCCCATATGTAACTAGCATAACCCCTTGGGGCCTCTAA
ACGGGTCTTGAGGGGTTTTTTGCTGAAAGCATGCTCGGGGAAATGTGCGCGGAACCCCTATTTGTTTATT
TTTCTAAATACATTCAAATATGTATCCGCTCATGAGACAATAACCCTGATAAATGCTTCAATAATATTGA
AAAAGGAAGAGTCCTGAGGCGGAAAGAACCAGCTGTGGAATGTGTGTCAGTTAGGGTGTGGAAAGTCCCC
AGGCTCCCCAGCAGGCAGAAGTATGCAAAGCATGCATCTCAATTAGTCAGCAACCATAGTCCCGCCCCTA
ACTCCGCCCATCCCGCCCCTAACTCCGCCCAGTTCCGCCCATTCTCCGCCCCATGGCTGACTAATTTTTT
TTATTTATGCAGAGGCCGAGGCCGCCTCGGCCTCTGAGCTATTCCAGAAGTAGTGAGGAGGCTTTTTTGG
AGGCCTAGGCTTTTGCAAAGATCGATCAAGAGACAGGATGAGGATCGTTTCGCATGATTGAACAAGATGG
ATTGCACGCAGGTTCTCCGGCCGCTTGGGTGGAGAGGCTATTCGGCTATGACTGGGCACAACAGACAATC
GGCTGCTCTGATGCCGCCGTGTTCCGGCTGTCAGCGCAGGGGCGCCCGGTTCTTTTTGTCAAGACCGACC
TGTCCGGTGCCCTGAATGAACTGCAAGACGAGGCAGCGCGGCTATCGTGGCTGGCCACGACGGGCGTTCC
TTGCGCAGCTGTGCTCGACGTTGTCACTGAAGCGGGAAGGGACTGGCTGCTATTGGGCGAAGTGCCGGGG
CAGGATCTCCTGTCATCTCACCTTGCTCCTGCCGAGAAAGTATCCATCATGGCTGATGCAATGCGGCGGC
TGCATACGCTTGATCCGGCTACCTGCCCATTCGACCACCAAGCGAAACATCGCATCGAGCGAGCACGTAC
TCGGATGGAAGCCGGTCTTGTCGATCAGGATGATCTGGACGAAGAGCATCAGGGGCTCGCGCCAGCCGAA
CTGTTCGCCAGGCTCAAGGCGAGCATGCCCGACGGCGAGGATCTCGTCGTGACCCATGGCGATGCCTGCT
TGCCGAATATCATGGTGGAAAATGGCCGCTTTTCTGGATTCATCGACTGTGGCCGGCTGGGTGTGGCGGA
CCGCTATCAGGACATAGCGTTGGCTACCCGTGATATTGCTGAAGAGCTTGGCGGCGAATGGGCTGACCGC
TTCCTCGTGCTTTACGGTATCGCCGCTCCCGATTCGCAGCGCATCGCCTTCTAT
